Addgene plasmid #51054: pIKM1
Purpose: (Empty Backbone) Kanamycin and erethromycin resistance
Depositing lab: Lee Lynd & Juergen Wiegel. Depositing organization: University of Georgia. Publication: Electrotransformation of Clostridium thermocellum. Tyurin MV, Desai SG, Lynd LR. Appl Environ Microbiol. 2004 Feb;70(2):883-90. 10.1128/AEM.70.2.883-890.2004 PubMed 14766568.
Backbone
  Vector backbone: pIMP1
  Backbone manufacturer: Mermelstein et al. 1992
  Backbone size (bp): 4500
  Modifications to backbone: Added kanamycin resistance marker from pKD102
  Vector type: Bacterial Expression
Growth in bacteria
  Bacterial resistance: Ampicillin and Kanamycin, 100 & 50 μg/mL
  Growth temperature: 37°C
  Growth strain: Top10
  Growth instructions: MLS marker gives resistance to erythromycin as well
  Copy number: High Copy
Gene/Insert
  Cloning method: Restriction Enzyme
Resource information
  A portion of this plasmid was derived from a plasmid made by: This plasmid was a gift from Juergen Wiegel and is being submitted to Addgene with his approval.
Terms and licenses: Academic/Nonprofit Terms; Industry Terms
Depositor comments: For more information about this plasmid, see the associated publication (PMID: 14766568), as well as the publication describing its original construction: Mai, Lorenz, and Wiegel, Transformation of Thermoanaerobacterium sp. strain JW/SL-YS485 with plasmid pIKM1 conferring kanamycin resistance. FEMS Microbiol Lett. 1997 DOI: 10.1111/j.1574-6968.1997.tb10283.x ( http://onlinelibrary.wiley.com/doi/10.1111/j.1574-6968.1997.tb10283.x/abstract )
How to cite: pIKM1 was a gift from Lee Lynd & Juergen Wiegel (Addgene plasmid # 51054 ; http://n2t.net/addgene:51054 ; RRID:Addgene_51054)
