[The description below was written by a language model from this plasmid's Addgene catalogue record and pLannotate feature annotations shown in this document.]
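Description:
pIKM1 is an empty-backbone E. coli/Gram-positive shuttle plasmid of about 6.2 kb, built from the clostridial shuttle vector pIMP1 (listed at roughly 4.5 kb) by adding a kanamycin resistance marker taken from pKD102. It carries no gene of interest; its role is to deliver selectable markers. The publications cited in the record link it to transformation of thermophilic anaerobes, specifically electrotransformation of Clostridium thermocellum and transformation of a Thermoanaerobacterium strain to kanamycin resistance.

The E. coli portion is pUC-like: a high-copy ColE1/pMB1-type origin and the bla gene with its own promoter for ampicillin selection. It also has remnants of the lac region, namely a lacI fragment, the CAP site, the lac promoter and operator, a partial lacZα and a fragment of the pUC18/19 polylinker. Because the lacZα and polylinker annotations are only partial, the record does not establish that blue/white screening or a full set of cloning sites is available. Short bom and rop fragments are also annotated as backbone leftovers.

The Gram-positive portion comprises repL, a Bacillus subtilis-type plasmid replication gene that presumably supports replication outside E. coli, and ermC', an rRNA adenine methylase that confers macrolide-lincosamide-streptogramin B (MLS) resistance, including to erythromycin. The added segment contains aphA-3, an aminoglycoside phosphotransferase giving kanamycin resistance. It is preceded by a truncated streptothricin acetyltransferase-like fragment (satA) that was probably carried along with the cassette and is unlikely to be functional. In E. coli the plasmid is maintained with ampicillin plus kanamycin, while kanamycin or erythromycin serves as the marker in the target organism.
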