Features (pLannotate 1.2.2; 15 found; start..end, strand, type, name):
    355..1086    +  CDS            ermC': ERM_BACIU - Experimental evidence at protein level: Swiss-Prot protein existence level 1. This protein produces a dimethylation of the adenine residue at position 2085 in 23S rRNA, resulting in reduced affinity between ribosomes and macrolide-lincosamide-streptogramin B antibiotics. From Bacillus subtilis.
   1537..1974    +  CDS            repL: REPLM_BACIU - Protein predicted: Swiss-Prot protein existence level 4. From Bacillus subtilis.
   2240..2485    +  CDS            satA (fragment): STA_BACSU - Also known as yyaR. Experimental evidence at protein level: Swiss-Prot protein existence level 1. Involved in resistance to streptothricin, a broad-spectrum antibiotic produced by streptomycetes. Detoxifies streptothricin via acetylation of the beta amino group of the first beta-lysyl moiety of streptothricin. From Bacillus subtilis (strain 168).
   2581..3375    +  CDS            KanR: aminoglycoside phosphotransferase; aphA-3; confers resistance to kanamycin
   3531..3568    -  misc_feature   MCS (fragment): pUC18/19 multiple cloning site
   3565..3722    +  CDS            lacZα (fragment): LacZα fragment of β-galactosidase; lacZ fragment
   3728..3827    -  misc_feature   bom (fragment): basis of mobility region from pBR322
   3929..3964    -  CDS            rop (fragment): Rop protein, which maintains plasmids at low copy number; rop
   4059..4163    +  promoter       AmpR promoter: bla
   4164..5024    +  CDS            AmpR: β-lactamase; bla; confers resistance to ampicillin, carbenicillin, and related antibiotics
   5195..5783    +  rep_origin     ori: high-copy-number ColE1/pMB1/pBR322/pUC origin of replication
   5966..6058    +  CDS            lacI (fragment): lac repressor; lacI; The lac repressor binds to the lac operator to inhibit transcription in E. coli. This inhibition can be relieved by adding lactose or isopropyl-β-D-thiogalactopyranoside (IPTG).
   6071..6092    +  protein_bind   CAP binding site: CAP binding activates transcription in the presence of cAMP. E. coli catabolite activator protein
   6107..6137    +  promoter       lac promoter: promoter for the E. coli lac operon
   6145..6161    +  protein_bind   lac operator: The lac repressor binds to the lac operator to inhibit transcription in E. coli. This inhibition can be relieved by adding lactose or isopropyl-β-D-thiogalactopyranoside (IPTG). lac repressor encoded by lacI
>Addgene plasmid #51054 | pIKM1 | depositor full sequence | sequence record 77333 | pIKM1 sequence 6198 bps
AGCTTTGGCTAACACACACGCCATTCCAACCAATAGTTTTCTCGGCATAAAGCCATGCTCTGACGCTTAA
ATGCACTAATGCCTTAAAAAAACATTAAAGTCTAACACACTAGACTTATTTACTTCGTAATTAAGTCGTT
AAACCGTGTGCTCTACGACCAAAAGTATAAAACCTTTAAGAACTTTCTTTTTTCTTGTAAAAAAAGAAAC
TAGATAAATCTCTCATATCTTTTATTCAATAATCGCATCAGATTGCAGTATAAATTTAACGATCACTCAT
CATGTTCATATTTATCAGAGCTCGTGCTATAATTATACTAATTTTATAAGGAGGAAAAAATAAAGAGGGT
TATAATGAACGAGAAAAATATAAAACACAGTCAAAACTTTATTACTTCAAAACATAATATAGATAAAATA
ATGACAAATATAAGATTAAATGAACATGATAATATCTTTGAAATCGGCTCAGGAAAAGGGCATTTTACCC
TTGAATTAGTACAGAGGTGTAATTTCGTAACTGCCATTGAAATAGACCATAAATTATGCAAAACTACAGA
AAATAAACTTGTTGATCACGATAATTTCCAAGTTTTAAACAAGGATATATTGCAGTTTAAATTTCCTAAA
AACCAATCCTATAAAATATTTGGTAATATACCTTATAACATAAGTACGGATATAATACGCAAAATTGTTT
TTGATAGTATAGCTGATGAGATTTATTTAATCGTGGAATACGGGTTTGCTAAAAGATTATTAAATACAAA
ACGCTCATTGGCATTATTTTTAATGGCAGAAGTTGATATTTCTATATTAAGTATGGTTCCAAGAGAATAT
TTTCATCCTAAACCTAAAGTGAATAGCTCACTTATCAGATTAAATAGAAAAAAATCAAGAATATCACACA
AAGATAAACAGAAGTATAATTATTTCGTTATGAAATGGGTTAACAAAGAATACAAGAAAATATTTACAAA
AAATCAATTTAACAATTCCTTAAAACATGCAGGAATTGACGATTTAAACAATATTAGCTTTGAACAATTC
TTATCTCTTTTCAATAGCTATAAATTATTTAATAAGTAAGTTAAGGGATGCATAAACTGCATCCCTTAAC
TTGTTTTTCGTGTACCTATTTTTTGTGAATCGATTATGTCTTTTGCGCATTCACTTCTTTTCTATATAAA
TATGAGCGAAGCGAATAAGCGTCGGAAAAGCAGCAAAAAGTTTCCTTTTTGCTGTTGGAGCATGGGGGTT
CAGGGGGTGCAGTATCTGACGTCAATGCCGAGCGAAAGCGAGCCGAAGGGTAGCATTTACGTTAGATAAC
CCCCTGATATGCTCCGACGCTTTATATAGAAAAGAAGATTCAACTAGGTAAAATCTTAATATAGGTTGAG
ATGATAAGGTTTATAAGGAATTTGTTTGTTCTAATTTTTCACTCATTTTGTTCTAATTTCTTTTAACAAA
TGTTCTTTTTTTTTTAGAACAGTTATGATATAGTTAGAATAGTTTAAAATAAGGAGTGAGAAAAAGATGA
AAGAAAGATATGGAACAGTCTATAAAGGCTCTCAGAGGCTCATAGACGAAGAAAGTGGAGAAGTCATAGA
GGTAGACAAGTTATACCGTAAACAAACGTCTGGTAACTTCGTAAAGGCATATATAGTGCAATTAATAAGT
ATGTTAGATATGATTGGCGGAAAAAAACTTAAAATCGTTAACTATATCCTAGATAATGTCCACTTAAGTA
ACAATACAATGATAGCTACAACAAGAGAAATAGCAAAAGCTACAGGAACAAGTCTACAAACAGTAATAAC
AACACTTAAAATCTTAGAAGAAGGAAATATTATAAAAAGAAAAACTGGAGTATTAATGTTAAACCCTGAA
CTACTAATGAGAGGCGACGACCAAAAACAAAAATACCTCTTACTCGAATTTGGGAACTTTGAGCAAGAGG
CAAATGAAATAGATTGACCTCCCAATAACACCACGTAGTTATTGGGAGGTCAATCTATGAAATGCGATTA
AGCTTGGCTGCAGGTCGATAAACCCAGCGAACCATTTGAGGTGATAGGTAAGATTATACCGAGGTATGAA
AACGAGAATTGGACCTTTACAGAATTACTCTATGAAGCGCCATATTTAAAAAGCTACCAAGACGAAGAGG
ATGAAGAGGATGAGGAGGCAGATTGCCTTGAATATATTGACAATACTGATAAGATAATATATCTTTTATA
TAGAAGATATCGCCGTATGTAAGGATTTCAGGGGGCAAGGCATAGGCAGCGCGCTTATCAATATATCTAT
AGAATGGGCAAAGCATAAAAACTTGCATGGACTAATGCTTGAAACCCAGGACAATAACCTTATAGCTTGT
AAATTCTATCATAATTGTGGTTTCAAAATCGGCTCCGTCGATACTATGTTATACGCCAACTTTCAAAACA
ACTTTGAAAAAGCTGTTTTCTGGTATTTAAGGTTTTAGAATGCAAGGAACAGTGAATTGGAGTTCGTCTT
GTTATAATTAGCTTCTTGGGGTATCTTTAAATACTGTAGAAAAGAGGAAGGAAATAATAAATGGCTAAAA
TGAGAATATCACCGGAATTGAAAAAACTGATCGAAAAATACCGCTGCGTAAAAGATACGGAAGGAATGTC
TCCTGCTAAGGTATATAAGCTGGTGGGAGAAAATGAAAACCTATATTTAAAAATGACGGACAGCCGGTAT
AAAGGGACCACCTATGATGTGGAACGGGAAAAGGACATGATGCTATGGCTGGAAGGAAAGCTGCCTGTTC
CAAAGGTCCTGCACTTTGAACGGCATGATGGCTGGAGCAATCTGCTCATGAGTGAGGCCGATGGCGTCCT
TTGCTCGGAAGAGTATGAAGATGAACAAAGCCCTGAAAAGATTATCGAGCTGTATGCGGAGTGCATCAGG
CTCTTTCACTCCATCGACATATCGGATTGTCCCTATACGAATAGCTTAGACAGCCGCTTAGCCGAATTGG
ATTACTTACTGAATAACGATCTGGCCGATGTGGATTGCGAAAACTGGGAAGAAGACACTCCATTTAAAGA
TCCGCGCGAGCTGTATGATTTTTTAAAGACGGAAAAGCCCGAAGAGGAACTTGTCTTTTCCCACGGCGAC
CTGGGAGACAGCAACATCTTTGTGAAAGATGGCAAAGTAAGTGGCTTTATTGATCTTGGGAGAAGCGGCA
GGGCGGACAAGTGGTATGACATTGCCTTCTGCGTCCGGTCGATCAGGGAGGATATCGGGGAAGAACAGTA
TGTCGAGCTATTTTTTGACTTACTGGGGATCAAGCCTGATTGGGAGAAAATAAAATATTATATTTTACTG
GATGAATTGTTTTAGTACCTAGATTTAGATGTCTAAAAAGCTTTAACTACAAGCTTTTTAGACATCTAAT
CTTTTCTGAAGTACATCCGCAACTGTCCATACTCTGATGTTTTATATCTTTTCTAAAAGTTCGCTAGATA
GGGGTCCCGAGCGCCTACGAGGAATTTGTATCGACTCTAGAGGATCCCCGGGTACCGAGCTCGAATTCAC
TGGCCGTCGTTTTACAACGTCGTGACTGGGAAAACCCTGGCGTTACCCAACTTAATCGCCTTGCAGCACA
TCCCCCTTTCGCCAGCTGGCGTAATAGCGAAGAGGCCCGCACCGATCGCCCTTCCCAACAGTTGCGCAGC
CTGAATGGCGAATGGCGCCTGATGCGGTATTTTCTCCTTACGCATCTGTGCGGTATTTCACACCGCATAT
GGTGCACTCTCAGTACAATCTGCTCTGATGCCGCATAGTTAAGCCAGCCCCGACACCCGCCAACACCCGC
TGACGCGCCCTGACGGGCTTGTCTGCTCCCGGCATCCGCTTACAGACAAGCTGTGACCGTCTCCGGGAGC
TGCATGTGTCAGAGGTTTTCACCGTCATCACCGAAACGCGCGAGACGAAAGGGCCTCGTGATACGCCTAT
TTTTATAGGTTAATGTCATGATAATAATGGTTTCTTAGACGTCAGGTGGCACTTTTCGGGGAAATGTGCG
CGGAACCCCTATTTGTTTATTTTTCTAAATACATTCAAATATGTATCCGCTCATGAGACAATAACCCTGA
TAAATGCTTCAATAATATTGAAAAAGGAAGAGTATGAGTATTCAACATTTCCGTGTCGCCCTTATTCCCT
TTTTTGCGGCATTTTGCCTTCCTGTTTTTGCTCACCCAGAAACGCTGGTGAAAGTAAAAGATGCTGAAGA
TCAGTTGGGTGCACGAGTGGGTTACATCGAACTGGATCTCAACAGCGGTAAGATCCTTGAGAGTTTTCGC
CCCGAAGAACGTTTTCCAATGATGAGCACTTTTAAAGTTCTGCTATGTGGCGCGGTATTATCCCGTATTG
ACGCCGGGCAAGAGCAACTCGGTCGCCGCATACACTATTCTCAGAATGACTTGGTTGAGTACTCACCAGT
CACAGAAAAGCATCTTACGGATGGCATGACAGTAAGAGAATTATGCAGTGCTGCCATAACCATGAGTGAT
AACACTGCGGCCAACTTACTTCTGACAACGATCGGAGGACCGAAGGAGCTAACCGCTTTTTTGCACAACA
TGGGGGATCATGTAACTCGCCTTGATCGTTGGGAACCGGAGCTGAATGAAGCCATACCAAACGACGAGCG
TGACACCACGATGCCTGTAGCAATGGCAACAACGTTGCGCAAACTATTAACTGGCGAACTACTTACTCTA
GCTTCCCGGCAACAATTAATAGACTGGATGGAGGCGGATAAAGTTGCAGGACCACTTCTGCGCTCGGCCC
TTCCGGCTGGCTGGTTTATTGCTGATAAATCTGGAGCCGGTGAGCGTGGGTCTCGCGGTATCATTGCAGC
ACTGGGGCCAGATGGTAAGCCCTCCCGTATCGTAGTTATCTACACGACGGGGAGTCAGGCAACTATGGAT
GAACGAAATAGACAGATCGCTGAGATAGGTGCCTCACTGATTAAGCATTGGTAACTGTCAGACCAAGTTT
ACTCATATATACTTTAGATTGATTTAAAACTTCATTTTTAATTTAAAAGGATCTAGGTGAAGATCCTTTT
TGATAATCTCATGACCAAAATCCCTTAACGTGAGTTTTCGTTCCACTGAGCGTCAGACCCCGTAGAAAAG
ATCAAAGGATCTTCTTGAGATCCTTTTTTTCTGCGCGTAATCTGCTGCTTGCAAACAAAAAAACCACCGC
TACCAGCGGTGGTTTGTTTGCCGGATCAAGAGCTACCAACTCTTTTTCCGAAGGTAACTGGCTTCAGCAG
AGCGCAGATACCAAATACTGTCCTTCTAGTGTAGCCGTAGTTAGGCCACCACTTCAAGAACTCTGTAGCA
CCGCCTACATACCTCGCTCTGCTAATCCTGTTACCAGTGGCTGCTGCCAGTGGCGATAAGTCGTGTCTTA
CCGGGTTGGACTCAAGACGATAGTTACCGGATAAGGCGCAGCGGTCGGGCTGAACGGGGGGTTCGTGCAC
ACAGCCCAGCTTGGAGCGAACGACCTACACCGAACTGAGATACCTACAGCGTGAGCTATGAGAAAGCGCC
ACGCTTCCCGAAGGGAGAAAGGCGGACAGGTATCCGGTAAGCGGCAGGGTCGGAACAGGAGAGCGCACGA
GGGAGCTTCCAGGGGGAAACGCCTGGTATCTTTATAGTCCTGTCGGGTTTCGCCACCTCTGACTTGAGCG
TCGATTTTTGTGATGCTCGTCAGGGGGGCGGAGCCTATGGAAAAACGCCAGCAACGCGGCCTTTTTACGG
TTCCTGGCCTTTTGCTGGCCTTTTGCTCACATGTTCTTTCCTGCGTTATCCCCTGATTCTGTGGATAACC
GTATTACCGCCTTTGAGTGAGCTGATACCGCTCGCCGCAGCCGAACGACCGAGCGCAGCGAGTCAGTGAG
CGAGGAAGCGGAAGAGCGCCCAATACGCAAACCGCCTCTCCCCGCGCGTTGGCCGATTCATTAATGCAGC
TGGCACGACAGGTTTCCCGACTGGAAAGCGGGCAGTGAGCGCAACGCAATTAATGTGAGTTAGCTCACTC
ATTAGGCACCCCAGGCTTTACACTTTATGCTTCCGGCTCGTATGTTGTGTGGAATTGTGAGCGGATAACA
ATTTCACACAGGAAACAGCTATGACCATGATTACGCCA
