>Addgene plasmid #51054 | pIKM1 | addgene partial sequence | sequence record 78846 | M13pUC-Fwd 5'-CCCAGTCACGACGTTGTAAAACG-3'
TCGAGCTCGGTACCCGGGGATCCTCTAGAGTCGATACAAATTCCTCGTAGGCGCTCGGGACCCCTATCTA
GCGAACTTTTAGAAAAGATATAAAACATCAGAGTATGGACAGTTGCGGATGTACTTCAGAAAAGATTAGA
TGTCTAAAAAGCTTGTAGTTAAAGCTTTTTAGACATCTAAATCTAGGTACTAAAACAATTCATCCAGTAA
AATATAATATTTTATTTTCTCCCAATCAGGCTTGATCCCCAGTAAGTCAAAAAATAGCTCGACATACTGT
TCTTCCCCGATATCCTCCCTGATCGACCGGACGCAGAAGGCAATGTCATACCACTTGTCCGCCCTGCCGC
TTCTCCCAAGATCAATAAAGCCACTTACTTTGCCATCTTTCACAAAGATGTTGCTGTCTCCCAGGTCGCC
GTGGGAAAAGACAAGTTCCTCTTCGGGCTTTTCCGTCTTTAAAAAATCATACAGCTCGCGCGGATCTTTA
AATGGAGTGTCTTCTTCCCAGTTTTCGCAATCCACATCGGCCAGATCGTTATTCAGTAAGTAATCCAATT
CGGCTAAGCGGCTGTCTAAGCTATTCGTATAGGGACAATCCGATATGTCGATGGAGTGAAAGAGCCTGAT
GCACTCCGCATACAGCTCGATAATCTTTTCAGGGCTTTGTTCATCTTCATACTCTTCCGAGCAAAGGACG
CCATCGGCCTCACTCATGAGCAGATTGCTCCAGCCATCATGCCGTTCAAAGTGCAGGACCTTTGGAACAG
GCAGCTTTCCTTCCAGCCATAGCATCATGTCCTTTTCCCGTTCCACATCATAGGTGGTCCCTTTATACCG
GCTGTCCGTCATTTTTAAATATAGGTTTTCATTTTCTCCCACCAGCTTATATACCTTAGCAGGAGACATT
CCTTCCGTATCTTTTACGCAGCGGTATTTTTCGATCAGTTTTTTCAATTCCGGTGATATTCTCATTTTAG
CC
