>Addgene plasmid #51054 | pIKM1 | addgene partial sequence | sequence record 79680 | M13pUC-Rev 5'-AGCGGATAACAATTTCACACAGG-3'
ATTACGCCAAGCTTTGGCTAACACACACGCCATTCCAACCAATAGTTTTCTCGGCATAAAGCCATGCTCT
GACGCTTAAATGCACTAATGCCTTAAAAAAACATTAAAGTCTAACACACTAGACTTATTTACTTCGTAAT
TAAGTCGTTAAACCGTGTGCTCTACGACCAAAAGTATAAAACCTTTAAGAACTTTCTTTTTTCTTGTAAA
AAAAGAAACTAGATAAATCTCTCATATCTTTTATTCAATAATCGCATCAGATTGCAGTATAAATTTAACG
ATCACTCATCATGTTCATATTTATCAGAGCTCGTGCTATAATTATACTAATTTTATAAGGAGGAAAAAAT
AAAGAGGGTTATAATGAACGAGAAAAATATAAAACACAGTCAAAACTTTATTACTTCAAAACATAATATA
GATAAAATAATGACAAATATAAGATTAAATGAACATGATAATATCTTTGAAATCGGCTCAGGAAAAGGGC
ATTTTACCCTTGAATTAGTACAGAGGTGTAATTTCGTAACTGCCATTGAAATAGACCATAAATTATGCAA
AACTACAGAAAATAAACTTGTTGATCACGATAATTTCCAAGTTTTAAACAAGGATATATTGCAGTTTAAA
TTTCCTAAAAACCAATCCTATAAAATATTTGGTAATATACCTTATAACATAAGTACGGATATAATACGCA
AAATTGTTTTTGATAGTATAGCTGATGAGATTTATTTAATCGTGGAATACGGGTTTGCTAAAAGATTATT
AAATACAAAACGCTCATTGGCATTATTTTTAATGGCAGAAGTTGATATTTCTATATTAAGTATGGTTCCA
AGAGAATATTTTCATCCTAAACCTAAAGTGAATAGCTCACTTATCAGATTAAATAGAAAAAAATCAAGAA
TATCACACAAAGATAAACAGAAGTATAATTATTTCGTTATGAAATGGGTTAACAAAGAATACA
